Addgene plasmid #235908: pME_Cp_0_5_005_rrnB_3'UTR_Cr
Purpose: rrnB 3'UTR Chlamydomonas reinhardtii
Depositing lab: Tobias Erb. Depositing organization: Max Planck Institute for Terrestrial Microbiology. Publication: A modular high-throughput approach for advancing synthetic biology in the chloroplast of Chlamydomonas. Inckemann RM, Chotel T, Burgis M, Brinkmann CK, Andreas L, Baumann J, Sharma P, Klose M, Barrett J, Ries F, Paczia N, Glatter T, Mackinder LCM, Willmund F, Erb TJ. Nat Plants. 2025 Nov;11(11):2332-2349. doi: 10.1038/s41477-025-02126-2. Epub 2025 Nov 3. PubMed 41184475.
Backbone
  Vector backbone: pME_Cp_UAV_GFP
  Backbone size w/o insert (bp): 2101
  Vector type: Synthetic Biology
Growth in bacteria
  Bacterial resistance: Chloramphenicol, 25 μg/mL
  Growth temperature: 37°C
  Growth strain: DH5alpha
  Copy number: High Copy
Gene/Insert
  Gene/Insert name: rrnB 3'UTR
  Species: Chlamydomonas reinhardtii
  Insert size (bp): 230
  Cloning method: Restriction Enzyme; 5′ cloning site BsaI (destroyed during cloning); 3′ cloning site BsaI (destroyed during cloning)
  Sequencing primers: 5′ CGTATCACGAGGCAGAATTTC; 3′ CCTGCATAACGCGAAGTAATC
Terms and licenses: Academic/Nonprofit Terms; Industry Terms: Not Available to Industry
Depositor comments: Please visit https://doi.org/10.1101/2024.05.08.593163 for bioRxiv preprint.
How to cite: pME_Cp_0_5_005_rrnB_3'UTR_Cr was a gift from Tobias Erb (Addgene plasmid # 235908 ; http://n2t.net/addgene:235908 ; RRID:Addgene_235908)
