[The description below was written by a language model from this plasmid's Addgene catalogue record and pLannotate feature annotations shown in this document.]
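Description:
pME_Cp_0_5_005_rrnB_3'UTR_Cr is a small (about 2.3 kb) synthetic-biology part plasmid from a modular cloning toolkit developed for engineering the chloroplast of Chlamydomonas. It is built on the pME_Cp_UAV_GFP acceptor backbone (about 2.1 kb) and carries a single 230 bp part, catalogued as the rrnB 3'UTR. The part was inserted through BsaI sites that were destroyed during cloning. The record does not describe how the part is released for downstream assembly. The plasmid is maintained in E. coli at high copy through a ColE1/pUC-type origin. Selection is with chloramphenicol, provided by a cat gene under its native cat promoter and followed by a lambda t0 terminator.

In the feature table, the insert region sits between BioBrick prefix and suffix sequences. It is insulated from the backbone by a putative bacterial terminator on one side and a his operon terminator on the other. Within this region the automated annotation identifies the E. coli rrnB T1 and T2 transcription terminators, annotated on the reverse strand. The catalogue entry, however, lists the insert species as Chlamydomonas reinhardtii. The record does not resolve this difference, so the species field may describe the intended host rather than the origin of the sequence.

No promoter, coding sequence, reporter or chloroplast homology arms are annotated, which fits a stand-alone regulatory part rather than an expression vector. Its apparent use is as a 3'UTR/terminator module to be combined with promoters, 5'UTRs and coding sequences when building chloroplast transgene cassettes.
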