Features (pLannotate 1.2.2; 10 found; start..end, strand, type, name):
     36..130     -  terminator     lambda t0 terminator: transcription terminator from phage lambda
    154..810     -  CDS            cat: CAT_ECOLX - Experimental evidence at protein level: Swiss-Prot protein existence level 1. This enzyme is an effector of chloramphenicol resistance in bacteria. From Escherichia coli. This protein is used as a marker in many commonly used cloning vectors, such as pACYC184.
    811..908     -  promoter       cat promoter: promoter of the E. coli cat gene encoding chloramphenicol acetyltransferase
    994..1037    -  terminator     bacterial terminator: putative bacterial transcription terminator
   1040..1061    +  misc_feature   BioBrick prefix: BioBrick prefix for parts that do not start with "ATG"
   1094..1121    -  terminator     rrnB T2 terminator: transcription terminator T2 from the E. coli rrnB gene
   1213..1299    -  terminator     rrnB T1 terminator: Escherichia coli rrnB; transcription terminator T1 from the E. coli rrnB gene
   1324..1343    +  misc_feature   BioBrick suffix: universal suffix for all parts
   1344..1401    +  terminator     his operon terminator: This putative transcriptin terminator from the E. coli his operon has a 2-bp deletion introduced during synthesis. Its efficiency has not been determined.
   1596..2184    -  rep_origin     ori: high-copy-number ColE1/pMB1/pBR322/pUC origin of replication
>Addgene plasmid #235908 | pME_Cp_0_5_005_rrnB_3'UTR_Cr | addgene full sequence | sequence record 471489 | Addgene NGS Result
TATGAGTAAACTTGGTCTGACAGCTCGAGGCTTGGATTCTCACCAATAAAAAACGCCCGGCGGCAACCGA
GCGTTCTGAACAAATCCAGATGGAGTTCTGAGGTCATTACTGGATCTATCAACAGGAGTCCAAGCGAGCT
CGATATCAAATTACGCCCCGCCCTGCCACTCGTCGCAGTACTGTTGTAATTCATTAAGCATTCTGCCGAC
ATGGAAGCCATCACAAACGGCATGATGAACCTGAATCGCCAGCGGCATCAGCACCTTGTCGCCTTGCGTA
TAATATTTGCCCATGGTGAAAACGGGGGCGAAGAAGTTGTCCATATTGGCCACGTTTAAATCAAAACTGG
TGAAACTCACCCAGGGATTGGCTGATACGAAAAACATATTCTCAATAAACCCTTTAGGGAAATAGGCCAG
GTTTTCACCGTAACACGCCACATCTTGCGAATATATGTGTAGAAACTGCCGGAAATCGTCGTGGTATTCA
CTCCAGAGTGATGAAAACGTTTCAGTTTGCTCATGGAAAACGGTGTAACAAGGGTGAACACTATCCCATA
TCACCAGCTCACCGTCTTTCATTGCCATACGAAATTCCGGATGAGCATTCATCAGGCGGGCAAGAATGTG
AATAAAGGCCGGATAAAACTTGTGCTTATTTTTCTTTACGGTCTTTAAAAAGGCCGTAATATCCAGCTGA
ACGGTCTGGTTATAGGTACATTGAGCAACTGACTGAAATGCCTCAAAATGTTCTTTACGATGCCATTGGG
ATATATCAACGGTGGTATATCCAGTGATTTTTTTCTCCATTTTAGCTTCCTTAGCTCCTGAAAATCTCGA
TAACTCAAAAAATACGCCCGGTAGTGATCTTATTTCATTATGGTGAAAGTTGGAACCTCTTACGTGCCCG
ATCAACTCGAGTGCCACCTGACGTCTAAGAAACCATTATTATCATGACATTAACCTATAAAAATAGGCGT
ATCACGAGGCAGAATTTCAGATAAAAAAAATCCTTAGCTTTCGCTAAGGATGATTTCTGGAATTCGCGGC
CGCTTCTAGAGCGATGAGTGGTCTCGGCTTAAGTAGAAACGCAAAAAGGCCATCCGTCAGGATGGCCTTC
TGCTTAATTTGATGCCTGGCAGTTTATGGCGGGCGTCCTGCCCGCCACCCTCCGGGCCGTTGCTTCGCAA
CGTTCAAATCCGCTCCCGGCGGATTTGTCCTACTCAGGAGAGCGTTCACCGACAAACAACAGATAAAACG
AAAGGCCCAGTCTTTCGACTGAGCCTTTCGTTTTATTTGATGCGCTTGAGACCACTCATCGCGACTAGTA
GCGGCCGCTGCAGTCCGGCAAAAAAGGGCAAGGTGTCACCACCCTGCCCTTTTTCTTTAAAACCGAAAAG
ATTACTTCGCGTTATGCAGGCTTCCTCGCTCACTGACTCGCTGCGCTCGGTCGTTCGGCTGCGGCGAGCG
GTATCAGCTCACTCAAAGGCGGTAATACGGTTATCCACAGAATCAGGGGATAACGCAGGAAAGAACATGT
GAGCAAAAGGCCAGCAAAAGGCCAGGAACCGTAAAAAGGCCGCGTTGCTGGCGTTTTTCCACAGGCTCCG
CCCCCCTGACGAGCATCACAAAAATCGACGCTCAAGTCAGAGGTGGCGAAACCCGACAGGACTATAAAGA
TACCAGGCGTTTCCCCCTGGAAGCTCCCTCGTGCGCTCTCCTGTTCCGACCCTGCCGCTTACCGGATACC
TGTCCGCCTTTCTCCCTTCGGGAAGCGTGGCGCTTTCTCATAGCTCACGCTGTAGGTATCTCAGTTCGGT
GTAGGTCGTTCGCTCCAAGCTGGGCTGTGTGCACGAACCCCCCGTTCAGCCCGACCGCTGCGCCTTATCC
GGTAACTATCGTCTTGAGTCCAACCCGGTAAGACACGACTTATCGCCACTGGCAGCAGCCACTGGTAACA
GGATTAGCAGAGCGAGGTATGTAGGCGGTGCTACAGAGTTCTTGAAGTGGTGGCCTAACTACGGCTACAC
TAGAAGAACAGTATTTGGTATCTGCGCTCTGCTGAAGCCAGTTACCTTCGGAAAAAGAGTTGGTAGCTCT
TGATCCGGCAAACAAACCACCGCTGGTAGCGGTGGTTTTTTTGTTTGCAAGCAGCAGATTACGCGCAGAA
AAAAAGGATCTCAAGAAGATCCTTTGATCTTTTCTACGGGGTCTGACGCTCAGTGGAACGAAAACTCACG
TTAAGGGATTTTGGTCATGAGATTATCAAAAAGGATCTTCACCTAGATCCTTTTAAATTAAAAATGAAGT
TTTAAATCAATCTAAAGTATA
